>Addgene plasmid #111795 | pLU-CMV-Flag-hSesn2 D407A | addgene full sequence | sequence record 212736 | Addgene NGS Result
CATTATCGTTTCAGACCCACCTCCCAACCCCGAGGGGACCCGACAGGCCCGAAGGAATAGAAGAAGAAGG
TGGAGAGAGAGACAGAGACAGATCCATTCGATTAGTGAACGGATCTCGACGGTATCGGTTAACTTTTAAA
AGAAAAGGGGGGATTGGGGGGTACAGTGCAGGGGAAAGAATAGTAGACATAATAGCAACAGACATACAAA
CTAAAGAATTACAAAAACAAATTACAAAATTCAAAATTTTATCGATAAGCTTGGGAGTTCCGCGTTACAT
AACTTACGGTAAATGGCCCGCCTGGCTGACCGCCCAACGACCCCCGCCCATTGACGTCAATAATGACGTA
TGTTCCCATAGTAACGCCAATAGGGACTTTCCATTGACGTCAATGGGTGGAGTATTTACGGTAAACTGCC
CACTTGGCAGTACATCAAGTGTATCATATGCCAAGTACGCCCCCTATTGACGTCAATGACGGTAAATGGC
CCGCCTGGCATTATGCCCAGTACATGACCTTATGGGACTTTCCTACTTGGCAGTACATCTACGTATTAGT
CATCGCTATTACCATGGTGATGCGGTTTTGGCAGTACATCAATGGGCGTGGATAGCGGTTTGACTCACGG
GGATTTCCAAGTCTCCACCCCATTGACGTCAATGGGAGTTTGTTTTGGCACCAAAATCAACGGGACTTTC
CAAAATGTCGTAACAACTCCGCCCCATTGACGCAAATGGGCGGTAGGCGTGTACGGTGGGAGGTCTATAT
AAGCAGAGCTCGTTTAGTGAACCGTCAGATCGCCTGGAGACGCCATCCACGCTGTTTTGACCTCCATAGA
AGACACCGACTCTAGCCACCATGGACTACAAAGACGATGACGACAAGTCTAGAATGATCGTGGCGGACTC
CGAGTGCCGCGCAGAGCTCAAGGACTACCTGCGGTTCGCCCCGGGCGGCGTCGGCGACTCGGGCCCCGGA
GAGGAGCAGAGGGAGAGCCGGGCTCGGCGAGGCCCTCGAGGGCCCAGCGCCTTCATCCCCGTGGAGGAGG
TCCTTCGGGAGGGGGCTGAGAGCCTCGAGCAGCACCTGGGGCTGGAGGCACTGATGTCCTCTGGGCGAGT
AGACAACCTGGCAGTGGTGATGGGCCTGCACCCTGACTACTTTACCAGCTTCTGGCGCCTGCACTACCTG
CTGCTGCACACGGATGGTCCCTTGGCCAGCTCCTGGCGCCACTACATTGCCATCATGGCTGCCGCCCGCC
ATCAGTGTTCTTACCTGGTAGGCTCCCACATGGCCGAGTTTCTGCAGACTGGTGGTGACCCTGAGTGGCT
GCTGGGCCTCCACCGGGCCCCCGAGAAGCTGCGCAAACTCAGCGAGATCAACAAGTTGCTGGCGCATCGG
CCATGGCTCATCACCAAGGAACACATCCAGGCCTTGCTGAAGACCGGCGAGCACACTTGGTCCCTGGCCG
AGCTCATTCAGGCTCTGGTCCTGCTCACCCACTGCCACTCGCTCTCCTCCTTCGTGTTTGGCTGTGGCAT
CCTCCCTGAGGGGGATGCAGATGGCAGCCCTGCCCCCCAGGCACCTACACCCCCTAGTGAACAGAGCAGC
CCCCCAAGCAGGGACCCGTTGAACAACTCTGGGGGCTTTGAGTCTGCCCGCGACGTGGAGGCGCTGATGG
AGCGCATGCAGCAGCTGCAGGAGAGCCTGCTGCGGGATGAGGGGACGTCCCAGGAGGAGATGGAGAGCCG
CTTTGAGCTGGAGAAGTCAGAGAGCCTGCTGGTGACCCCCTCAGCTGACATCCTGGAGCCCTCTCCACAC
CCAGACATGCTGTGCTTTGTGGAAGACCCTACTTTCGGATATGAGGACTTCACTCGGAGAGGGGCTCAGG
CACCCCCTACCTTCCGGGCCCAGGATTATACCTGGGAAGACCATGGCTACTCGCTGATCCAGCGGCTTTA
CCCTGAGGGTGGGCAGCTGCTGGATGAGAAGTTCCAGGCAGCCTATAGCCTCACCTACAATACCATCGCC
ATGCACAGTGGTGTGGACACCTCCGTGCTCCGCAGGGCCATCTGGAACTATATCCACTGCGTCTTTGGCA
TCAGATATGATGCCTATGATTATGGGGAGGTGAACCAGCTCCTGGAGCGGAACCTCAAGGTCTATATCAA
GACAGTGGCCTGCTACCCAGAGAAGACCACCCGAAGAATGTACAACCTCTTCTGGAGGCACTTCCGCCAC
TCAGAGAAGGTCCACGTGAACTTGCTGCTCCTGGAGGCGCGCATGCAAGCCGCTCTGCTGTACGCCCTCC
GTGCCATCACCCGCTACATGACCTGAGTCGACAATCAACCTCTGGATTACAAAATTTGTGAAAGATTGAC
TGGTATTCTTAACTATGTTGCTCCTTTTACGCTATGTGGATACGCTGCTTTAATGCCTTTGTATCATGCT
ATTGCTTCCCGTATGGCTTTCATTTTCTCCTCCTTGTATAAATCCTGGTTGCTGTCTCTTTATGAGGAGT
TGTGGCCCGTTGTCAGGCAACGTGGCGTGGTGTGCACTGTGTTTGCTGACGCAACCCCCACTGGTTGGGG
CATTGCCACCACCTGTCAGCTCCTTTCCGGGACTTTCGCTTTCCCCCTCCCTATTGCCACGGCGGAACTC
ATCGCCGCCTGCCTTGCCCGCTGCTGGACAGGGGCTCGGCTGTTGGGCACTGACAATTCCGTGGTGTTGT
CGGGGAAGCTGACGTCCTTTCCATGGCTGCTCGCCTGTGTTGCCACCTGGATTCTGCGCGGGACGTCCTT
CTGCTACGTCCCTTCGGCCCTCAATCCAGCGGACCTTCCTTCCCGCGGCCTGCTGCCGGCTCTGCGGCCT
CTTCCGCGTCTTCGCCTTCGCCCTCAGACGAGTCGGATCTCCCTTTGGGCCGCCTCCCCGCCTGGAATTC
GAGCTCGGTACCTTTAAGACCAATGACTTACAAGGCAGCTGTAGATCTTAGCCACTTTTTAAAAGAAAAG
GGGGGACTGGAAGGGCTAATTCACTCCCAACGAAGACAAGATCTGCTTTTTGCTTGTACTGGGTCTCTCT
GGTTAGACCAGATCTGAGCCTGGGAGCTCTCTGGCTAACTAGGGAACCCACTGCTTAAGCCTCAATAAAG
CTTGCCTTGAGTGCTTCAAGTAGTGTGTGCCCGTCTGTTGTGTGACTCTGGTAACTAGAGATCCCTCAGA
CCCTTTTAGTCAGTGTGGAAAATCTCTAGCAGTAGTAGTTCATGTCATCTTATTATTCAGTATTTATAAC
TTGCAAAGAAATGAATATCAGAGAGTGAGAGGAACTTGTTTATTGCAGCTTATAATGGTTACAAATAAAG
CAATAGCATCACAAATTTCACAAATAAAGCATTTTTTTCACTGCATTCTAGTTGTGGTTTGTCCAAACTC
ATCAATGTATCTTATCATGTCTGGCTCTAGCTATCCCGCCCCTAACTCCGCCCATCCCGCCCCTAACTCC
GCCCAGTTCCGCCCATTCTCCGCCCCATGGCTGACTAATTTTTTTTATTTATGCAGAGGCCGAGGCCGCC
TCGGCCTCTGAGCTATTCCAGAAGTAGTGAGGAGGCTTTTTTGGAGGCCTAGGCTTTTGCGGGCCCAAAT
TCGTAATCATGTCATAGCTGTTTCCTGTGTGAAATTGTTATCCGCTCACAATTCCACACAACATACGAGC
CGGAAGCATAAAGTGTAAAGCCTGGGGTGCCTAATGAGTGAGCTAACTCACATTAATTGCGTTGCGCTCA
CTGCCCGCTTTCCAGTCGGGAAACCTGTCGTGCCAGCTGCATTAATGAATCGGCCAACGCGCGGGGAGAG
GCGGTTTGCGTATTGGGCGCTCTTCCGCTTCCTCGCTCACTGACTCGCTGCGCTCGGTCGTTCGGCTGCG
GCGAGCGGTATCAGCTCACTCAAAGGCGGTAATACGGTTATCCACAGAATCAGGGGATAACGCAGGAAAG
AACATGTGAGCAAAAGGCCAGCAAAAGGCCAGGAACCGTAAAAAGGCCGCGTTGCTGGCGTTTTTCCATA
GGCTCCGCCCCCCTGACGAGCATCACAAAAATCGACGCTCAAGTCAGAGGTGGCGAAACCCGACAGGACT
ATAAAGATACCAGGCGTTTCCCCCTGGAAGCTCCCTCGTGCGCTCTCCTGTTCCGACCCTGCCGCTTACC
GGATACCTGTCCGCCTTTCTCCCTTCGGGAAGCGTGGCGCTTTCTCATAGCTCACGCTGTAGGTATCTCA
GTTCGGTGTAGGTCGTTCGCTCCAAGCTGGGCTGTGTGCACGAACCCCCCGTTCAGCCCGACCGCTGCGC
CTTATCCGGTAACTATCGTCTTGAGTCCAACCCGGTAAGACACGACTTATCGCCACTGGCAGCAGCCACT
GGTAACAGGATTAGCAGAGCGAGGTATGTAGGCGGTGCTACAGAGTTCTTGAAGTGGTGGCCTAACTACG
GCTACACTAGAAGAACAGTATTTGGTATCTGCGCTCTGCTGAAGCCAGTTACCTTCGGAAAAAGAGTTGG
TAGCTCTTGATCCGGCAAACAAACCACCGCTGGTAGCGGTGGTTTTTTTGTTTGCAAGCAGCAGATTACG
CGCAGAAAAAAAGGATCTCAAGAAGATCCTTTGATCTTTTCTACGGGGTCTGACGCTCAGTGGAACGAAA
ACTCACGTTAAGGGATTTTGGTCATGAGATTATCAAAAAGGATCTTCACCTAGATCCTTTTAAATTAAAA
ATGAAGTTTTAAATCAATCTAAAGTATATATGAGTAAACTTGGTCTGACAGTTACCAATGCTTAATCAGT
GAGGCACCTATCTCAGCGATCTGTCTATTTCGTTCATCCATAGTTGCCTGACTCCCCGTCGTGTAGATAA
CTACGATACGGGAGGGCTTACCATCTGGCCCCAGTGCTGCAATGATACCGCGAGACCCACGCTCACCGGC
TCCAGATTTATCAGCAATAAACCAGCCAGCCGGAAGGGCCGAGCGCAGAAGTGGTCCTGCAACTTTATCC
GCCTCCATCCAGTCTATTAATTGTTGCCGGGAAGCTAGAGTAAGTAGTTCGCCAGTTAATAGTTTGCGCA
ACGTTGTTGCCATTGCTACAGGCATCGTGGTGTCACGCTCGTCGTTTGGTATGGCTTCATTCAGCTCCGG
TTCCCAACGATCAAGGCGAGTTACATGATCCCCCATGTTGTGCAAAAAAGCGGTTAGCTCCTTCGGTCCT
CCGATCGTTGTCAGAAGTAAGTTGGCCGCAGTGTTATCACTCATGGTTATGGCAGCACTGCATAATTCTC
TTACTGTCATGCCATCCGTAAGATGCTTTTCTGTGACTGGTGAGTACTCAACCAAGTCATTCTGAGAATA
GTGTATGCGGCGACCGAGTTGCTCTTGCCCGGCGTCAATACGGGATAATACCGCGCCACATAGCAGAACT
TTAAAAGTGCTCATCATTGGAAAACGTTCTTCGGGGCGAAAACTCTCAAGGATCTTACCGCTGTTGAGAT
CCAGTTCGATGTAACCCACTCGTGCACCCAACTGATCTTCAGCATCTTTTACTTTCACCAGCGTTTCTGG
GTGAGCAAAAACAGGAAGGCAAAATGCCGCAAAAAAGGGAATAAGGGCGACACGGAAATGTTGAATACTC
ATACTCTTCCTTTTTCAATATTATTGAAGCATTTATCAGGGTTATTGTCTCATGAGCGGATACATATTTG
AATGTATTTAGAAAAATAAACAAATAGGGGTTCCGCGCACATTTCCCCGAAAAGTGCCACCTGACGTCTA
AGAAACCATTATTATCATGACATTAACCTATAAAAATAGGCGTATCACGAGGCCCTTTCGTCTCGCGCGT
TTCGGTGATGACGGTGAAAACCTCTGACACATGCAGCTCCCGGAGACGGTCACAGCTTGTCTGTAAGCGG
ATGCCGGGAGCAGACAAGCCCGTCAGGGCGCGTCAGCGGGTGTTGGCGGGTGTCGGGGCTGGCTTAACTA
TGCGGCATCAGAGCAGATTGTACTGAGAGTGCACCATATGCGGTGTGAAATACCGCACAGATGCGTAAGG
AGAAAATACCGCATCAGGCGCCATTCGCCATTCAGGCTGCGCAACTGTTGGGAAGGGCGATCGGTGCGGG
CCTCTTCGCTATTACGCCAGCTGGCGAAAGGGGGATGTGCTGCAAGGCGATTAAGTTGGGTAACGCCAGG
GTTTTCCCAGTCACGACGTTGTAAAACGACGGCCAGTGCCAAGCTGACGCGTGTAGTCTTATGCAATACT
CTTGTAGTCTTGCAACATGGTAACGATGAGTTAGCAACATGCCTTACAAGGAGAGAAAAAGCACCGTGCA
TGCCGATTGGTGGAAGTAAGGTGGTACGATCGTGCCTTATTAGGAAGGCAACAGACGGGTCTGACATGGA
TTGGACGAACCACTGAATTGCCGCATTGCAGAGATATTGTATTTAAGTGCCTAGCTCGATACATAAACGG
GTCTCTCTGGTTAGACCAGATCTGAGCCTGGGAGCTCTCTGGCTAACTAGGGAACCCACTGCTTAAGCCT
CAATAAAGCTTGCCTTGAGTGCTTCAAGTAGTGTGTGCCCGTCTGTTGTGTGACTCTGGTAACTAGAGAT
CCCTCAGACCCTTTTAGTCAGTGTGGAAAATCTCTAGCAGTGGCGCCCGAACAGGGACTTGAAAGCGAAA
GGGAAACCAGAGGAGCTCTCTCGACGCAGGACTCGGCTTGCTGAAGCGCGCACGGCAAGAGGCGAGGGGC
GGCGACTGGTGAGTACGCCAAAAATTTTGACTAGCGGAGGCTAGAAGGAGAGAGATGGGTGCGAGAGCGT
CAGTATTAAGCGGGGGAGAATTAGATCGCGATGGGAAAAAATTCGGTTAAGGCCAGGGGGAAAGAAAAAA
TATAAATTAAAACATATAGTATGGGCAAGCAGGGAGCTAGAACGATTCGCAGTTAATCCTGGCCTGTTAG
AAACATCAGAAGGCTGTAGACAAATACTGGGACAGCTACAACCATCCCTTCAGACAGGATCAGAAGAACT
TAGATCATTATATAATACAGTAGCAACCCTCTATTGTGTGCATCAAAGGATAGAGATAAAAGACACCAAG
GAAGCTTTAGACAAGATAGAGGAAGAGCAAAACAAAAGTAAGACCACCGCACAGCAAGCGGCCGCTGATC
TTCAGACCTGGAGGAGGAGATATGAGGGACAATTGGAGAAGTGAATTATATAAATATAAAGTAGTAAAAA
TTGAACCATTAGGAGTAGCACCCACCAAGGCAAAGAGAAGAGTGGTGCAGAGAGAAAAAAGAGCAGTGGG
AATAGGAGCTTTGTTCCTTGGGTTCTTGGGAGCAGCAGGAAGCACTATGGGCGCAGCGTCAATGACGCTG
ACGGTACAGGCCAGACAATTATTGTCTGGTATAGTGCAGCAGCAGAACAATTTGCTGAGGGCTATTGAGG
CGCAACAGCATCTGTTGCAACTCACAGTCTGGGGCATCAAGCAGCTCCAGGCAAGAATCCTGGCTGTGGA
AAGATACCTAAAGGATCAACAGCTCCTGGGGATTTGGGGTTGCTCTGGAAAACTCATTTGCACCACTGCT
GTGCCTTGGAATGCTAGTTGGAGTAATAAATCTCTGGAACAGATTTGGAATCACACGACCTGGATGGAGT
GGGACAGAGAAATTAACAATTACACAAGCTTAATACACTCCTTAATTGAAGAATCGCAAAACCAGCAAGA
AAAGAATGAACAAGAATTATTGGAATTAGATAAATGGGCAAGTTTGTGGAATTGGTTTAACATAACAAAT
TGGCTGTGGTATATAAAATTATTCATAATGATAGTAGGAGGCTTGGTAGGTTTAAGAATAGTTTTTGCTG
TACTTTCTATAGTGAATAGAGTTAGGCAGGGATATTCAC
Features (pLannotate 1.2.2; 26 found; start..end, strand, type, name):
     15..115     +  CDS            Rev (fragment): human immunodeficiency virus 1 (HIV-1) Rev protein; rev; enhances nuclear export of unspliced and incompletely spliced viral mRNAs
    134..250     +  misc_feature   cPPT/CTS: central polypurine tract and central termination sequence of HIV-1
    273..576     +  enhancer       CMV enhancer: human cytomegalovirus immediate early enhancer
    577..780     +  promoter       CMV promoter: human cytomegalovirus (CMV) immediate early promoter
    863..883     +  CDS            3xFLAG (fragment): three tandem FLAG® epitope tags
    894..2333    +  CDS            SESN2: SESN2_HUMAN - Also known as Hi95 From Homo sapiens (Human).
   2343..2931    +  misc_feature   WPRE: woodchuck hepatitis virus posttranscriptional regulatory element
   2948..3016    +  CDS            nef (fragment): NEF_HV1Z2 - Experimental evidence at protein level: Swiss-Prot protein existence level 1. Extracellular Nef protein targets CD4(+) T-lymphocytes for apoptosis by interacting with CXCR4 surface receptors. From Human immunodeficiency virus type 1 group M subtype D (isolate Z2/CDC-Z34) (HIV-1).
   3018..3251    +  LTR            3' LTR (ΔU3): self-inactivating 3' long terminal repeat (LTR) from HIV-1
   3323..3444    +  polyA_signal   SV40 poly(A) signal: SV40 polyadenylation signal
   3484..3619    +  rep_origin     SV40 ori: SV40 origin of replication
   3675..3691    -  protein_bind   lac operator: The lac repressor binds to the lac operator to inhibit transcription in E. coli. This inhibition can be relieved by adding lactose or isopropyl-β-D-thiogalactopyranoside (IPTG). lac repressor encoded by lacI
   3699..3729    -  promoter       lac promoter: promoter for the E. coli lac operon
   3744..3765    -  protein_bind   CAP binding site: CAP binding activates transcription in the presence of cAMP. E. coli catabolite activator protein
   3778..3870    -  CDS            lacI (fragment): lac repressor; lacI; The lac repressor binds to the lac operator to inhibit transcription in E. coli. This inhibition can be relieved by adding lactose or isopropyl-β-D-thiogalactopyranoside (IPTG).
   4053..4641    -  rep_origin     ori: high-copy-number ColE1/pMB1/pBR322/pUC origin of replication
   4812..5672    -  CDS            AmpR: β-lactamase; bla; confers resistance to ampicillin, carbenicillin, and related antibiotics
   5673..5777    -  promoter       AmpR promoter: bla
   5872..5907    +  CDS            rop (fragment): Rop protein, which maintains plasmids at low copy number; rop
   6009..6108    +  misc_feature   bom (fragment): basis of mobility region from pBR322
   6114..6268    -  CDS            lacZα (fragment): LacZα fragment of β-galactosidase; lacZ fragment
   6282..6508    +  promoter       RSV promoter: Rous sarcoma virus enhancer/promoter
   6509..6689    +  LTR            5' LTR (truncated): truncated 5' long terminal repeat (LTR) from HIV-1
   6736..6861    +  misc_feature   HIV-1 Ψ: packaging signal of human immunodeficiency virus type 1
   6845..7208    +  CDS            HIV-1 gag (fragment): gag protein from human immunodeficiency virus 1; gag
   7354..7587    +  misc_feature   RRE: The Rev response element (RRE) of HIV-1 allows for Rev-dependent mRNA export from the nucleus to the cytoplasm.
