[The description below was written by a language model from this plasmid's Addgene catalogue record and pLannotate feature annotations shown in this document.]
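Description:
pLU-CMV-Flag-hSesn2 D407A is a third-generation, self-inactivating HIV-1-based lentiviral transfer plasmid on the pLU-CMV backbone. It can be transfected directly for transient mammalian expression or used to produce lentivirus for stable delivery. It is propagated in E. coli through a high-copy ColE1/pUC-type origin and selected with ampicillin via the β-lactamase gene. The backbone also carries leftover lac, rop, bom and lacZα fragments, which are cloning-vector remnants with no evident role. The full sequence record is 7,949 nt.

The viral genome is transcribed from a chimeric RSV promoter fused to a truncated 5' LTR, which makes genomic RNA production independent of Tat. Downstream lie the Ψ packaging signal with a partial gag region, the Rev response element for Rev-dependent nuclear export, and the cPPT/CTS, which aids nuclear import of the reverse-transcribed genome. The internal expression cassette uses the CMV immediate-early enhancer and promoter to drive human Sestrin2 (SESN2) carrying an N-terminal Flag tag; the annotation detects this as a short fragment matching part of 3xFLAG, consistent with a single epitope. The insert carries the D407A point substitution. A WPRE follows the coding sequence to boost transcript stability and expression. The cassette ends in a ΔU3 3' LTR that inactivates the LTR promoter after integration, followed by an SV40 polyadenylation signal and SV40 origin.

No mammalian selection marker or fluorescent reporter is annotated. The associated publication concerns separate Sestrin2 domains controlling ROS and mTOR signalling, so this plasmid presumably serves as a mutant for dissecting those functions, though the record does not state which activity D407A affects.
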