Addgene plasmid #111795: pLU-CMV-Flag-hSesn2 D407A
Purpose: Mammalian expression or 3rd generation lentivirus generation of hSesn2
Depositing lab: Jun Hee Lee. Depositing organization: University of Michigan. Publication: Janus-faced Sestrin2 controls ROS and mTOR signalling through two separate functional domains. Kim H, An S, Ro SH, Teixeira F, Park GJ, Kim C, Cho CS, Kim JS, Jakob U, Lee JH, Cho US. Nat Commun. 2015 Nov 27;6:10025. doi: 10.1038/ncomms10025. PubMed 26612684.
Backbone
  Vector backbone: pLU-CMV
  Vector type: Mammalian Expression, Lentiviral
Growth in bacteria
  Bacterial resistance: Ampicillin, 100 μg/mL
  Growth temperature: 37°C
  Growth strain: NEB Stable
  Copy number: Unknown
Gene/Insert
  Gene/Insert name: hSesn2
  Species: H. sapiens (human)
  Mutation: D407A
  Entrez Gene: SESN2 (a.k.a. HI95, SES2, SEST2)
  Tag / fusion protein: Flag (N terminal on insert)
  Cloning method: Restriction Enzyme; 5′ cloning site unknown (unknown if destroyed); 3′ cloning site unknown (unknown if destroyed)
  Sequencing primers: 5′ CMV-F
Terms and licenses: Academic/Nonprofit Terms; Industry Terms: Not Available to Industry
How to cite: pLU-CMV-Flag-hSesn2 D407A was a gift from Jun Hee Lee (Addgene plasmid # 111795 ; http://n2t.net/addgene:111795 ; RRID:Addgene_111795)
