>Addgene plasmid #111795 | pLU-CMV-Flag-hSesn2 D407A | depositor partial sequence | sequence record 210022 | CMV
GNANNTAGCAGACTGTTAGTGAACCGTCAGATCGCCTGGAAGACGCCATCCACGCCTGTTTTGACCTCCA
TAGAAGACACCGACTCTAGCCACCATGGACTACAAAGACGATGACGACAAGTCTAGAATGATCGTGGCGG
ACTCCGAGTGCCGCGCAGAGCTCAAGGACTACCTGCGGTTCGCCCCGGGCGGCGTCGGCGACTCGGGCCC
CGGAGAGGAGCAGAGGGAGAGCCGGGCTCGGCGAGGCCCTCGAGGGCCCAGCGCCTTCATCCCCGTGGAG
GAGGTCCTTCGGGAGGGGGCTGAGAGCCTCGAGCAGCACCTGGGGCTGGAGGCACTGATGTCCTCTGGGC
GAGTAGACAACCTGGCAGTGGTGATGGGCCTGCACCCTGACTACTTTACCAGCTTCTGGCGCCTGCACTA
CCTGCTGCTGCACACGGATGGTCCCTTGGCCAGCTCCTGGCGCCACTACATTGCCATCATGGCTGCCGCC
CGCCATCAGTGTTCTTACCTGGTAGGCTCCCACATGGCCGAGTTTCTGCAGACTGGTGGTGACCCTGAGT
GGCTGCTGGGCCTCCACCGGGCCCCCGAGAAGCTGCGCAAACTCAGCGAGATCAACAAGTTGCTGGCGCA
TCGGCCATGGCTCATCACCAAGGAACACATCCAGGCCTTGCTGAAGACCGGCGAGCACACTTGGTCCCTG
GCCGAGCTCATTCAGGCTCTGGTCCTGCTCACCCACTGCCACTCGCTCTCCTCCTTCGTGTTTGGCTGTG
GCATCCTCCCTGAGGGGGATGCAGATGGCAGCCCTGCCCCCCAGGCACCTACACCCCCTAGTGAACAGAN
CAGCCCCCCAAGCANGGAACCCGTTGAACAACTCTNGGGGGCTTTNAGTCTGCCCNCGACGTGNANGCNC
TNATGGANCGCATGCANCANC
