>Addgene plasmid #111795 | pLU-CMV-Flag-hSesn2 D407A | depositor partial sequence | sequence record 210023 | 3' hSesn2
CCAGGAGGCGTNNGCAGANCGGCTNCATGCGCGCCTCCAGGAGCAGCAAGTTCACGTGGACCTTCTCTGA
GTGGCGGAAGTGCCTCCAGAAGAGGTTGTACATTCTTCGGGTGGTCTTCTCTGGGTAGCAGGCCACTGTC
TTGATATAGACCTTGAGGTTCCGCTCCAGGAGCTGGTTCACCTCCCCATAATCATAGGCATCATATCTGA
TGCCAAAGACGCAGTGGATATAGTTCCAGATGGCCCTGCGGAGCACGGAGGTGTCCACACCACTGTGCAT
GGCGATGGTATTGTAGGTGAGGCTATAGGCTGCCTGGAACTTCTCATCCAGCAGCTGCCCACCCTCAGGG
TAAAGCCGCTGGATCAGCGAGTAGCCATGGTCTTCCCAGGTATAATCCTGGGCCCGGAAGGTAGGGGGTG
CCTGAGCCCCTCTCCGAGTGAAGTCCTCATATCCGAAAGTAGGGTCTTCCACAAAGCACAGCATGTCTGG
GTGTGGAGAGGGCTCCAGGATGTCAGCTGAGGGGGTCACCAGCAGGCTCTCTGACTTCTCCAGCTCAAAG
CGGCTCTCCATCTCCTCCTGGGACGTCCCCTCATCCCGCAGCAGGCTCTCCTGCAGCTGCTGCATGCGCT
CCATCAGCGCCTCCACGTCGCGGGCAGACTCAAAGCCCCCAGAGTTGTTCAACGGGTCCCTGCTTGGGGG
GCTGCTCTGTTCACTANGGGGTGTAGGTGCCTGGGGGGCAGGGCTGCCATCTGCATCCCCCTCAGGGAGG
ATGCCACAGCCAAACACGAAGGAGGAAAGCGAGTGGCANTGGGTGANCAGGACCAGAGCCTGAATGAGCT
CGGCCAGGGAACCAAGTGTGCTCGCCGGTCTTCAGCAAGGNCTGGATGTGTTCCTTGGTGATGANCCATG
GCCNATGCNCCAGCAACTTGT
